>Addgene plasmid #167598 | pKP1965 | addgene full sequence | sequence record 332908 | Addgene NGS Result
AAGAAACCAATTGTCCATATTGCATCAGACATTGCCGTCACTGCGTCTTTTACTGGCTCTTCTCGCTAAC
CAAACCGGTAACCCCGCTTATTAAAAGCATTCTGTAACAAAGCGGGACCAAAGCCATGACAAAAACGCGT
AACAAAAGTGTCTATAATCACGGCAGAAAAGTCCACATTGATTATTTGCACGGCGTCACACTTTGCTATG
CCATAGCATTTTTATCCATAAGATTAGCGGATCCTACCTGACGCTTTTTATCGCAACTCTCTACTGTTTC
TCCATACCCGTTTTTTTGGGCTAGCAGGAGGAATTCACCATGGGTAATAATTTAATGCAGACGGACCTTT
CCGTCTGGGGTATGTATCAGCACGCCGATATTGTCGTTAAGTGCGTGATGATTGGGCTTATTTTGGCCTC
CGTAGTCACCTGGGCAATCTTCTTCAGTAAGAGCGTAGAGTTCTTCAATCAGAAGCGTCGCCTTAAGCGC
GAGCAGCAACTGCTGGCTGAAGCGCGTTCCTTAAACCAGGCCAACGATATCGCCGCTGATTTTGGTAGCA
AAAGCTTAAGCCTGCATTTGCTCAATGAAGCGCAGAATGAGCTGGAACTGTCAGAAGGCAGCGACGATAA
CGAAGGTATTAAAGAACGTACCAGCTTCCGTCTGGAGCGTCGGGTCGCCGCAGTGGGTCGTCAAATGGGC
CGCGGTAACGGCTATCTGGCAACCATCGGCGCGATTTCTCCGTTCGTTGGTCTGTTTGGTACGGTCTGGG
GCATCATGAACAGCTTTATTGGTATCGCGCAAACGCAGACCACTAACCTGGCAGTCGTTGCGCCGGGTAT
CGCAGAAGCTCTGTTAGCAACGGCAATCGGCCTCGTGGCAGCGATTCCTGCGGTCGTTATCTATAACGTA
TTTGCACGCCAGATTGGCGGCTTTAAAGCGATGCTGGGTGATGTTGCAGCGGATCTGGAAGCCAGCGCCG
CTGCGCATCCGGTTCGTGTCGCACAAAAATTACGCGCAGGATAATATCCGATGGCAATGCATCTTAACGA
AAACCTCGACGATAACGGCGAAATGCATGATATCAACGTGACGCCGTTTATCGACGTGATGTTGGTTCTG
CTGATTATCTTTATGGTGGCGGCACCGTTAGCGACGGTAGATGTGAAGGTGAACTTGCCTGCTTCTACCA
GCACGCCGCAGCCGCGCCCGGAAAAACCGGTTTATCTGTCGGTGAAGGCAGACAACTCGATGTTTATCGG
TAACGATCCGGTCACCGATGAAACAATGATTACGGCGTTGAATGCGTTAACCGAAGGCAAGAAAGACACC
ACCATCTTCTTCCGAGCGGACAAAACCGTCGATTACGAGACGTTGATGAAGGTAATGGATACGCTGCATC
AGGCGGGTTACCTGAAGATAGGTCTGGTCGGCGAAGAAACCGCCAAAGCGAAGTAAGGGGATCCTCTAGA
GTCGACCTGCAGGCATGCAAGCTTGGCTGTTTTGGCGGATGAGAGAAGATTTTCAGCCTGATACAGATTA
AATCAGAACGCAGAAGCGGTCTGATAAAACAGAATTTGCCTGGCGGCAGTAGCGCGGTGGTCCCACCTGA
CCCCATGCCGAACTCAGAAGTGAAACGCCGTAGCGCCGATGGTAGTGTGGGGTCTCCCCATGCGAGAGTA
GGGAACTGCCAGGCATCAAATAAAACGAAAGGCTCAGTCGAAAGACTGGGCCTTTCGTTTTATCTGTTGT
TTGTCGGTGAACGCTCTCCTGAGTAGGACAAATCCGCCGGGAGCGGATTTGAACGTTGCGAAGCAACGGC
CCGGAGGGTGGCGGGCAGGACGCCCGCCATAAACTGCCAGGCATCAAATTAAGCAGAAGGCCATCCTGAC
GGATGGCCTTTTTGCGTTTCTACAAACTCTTTTGTTTATTTTTCTAAATACATTCAAATATGTATCCGCT
CATGAGACAATAACCCTGATAAATGCTTCAATAATATTGAAAAAGGAAGAGTATGAGTATTCAACATTTC
CGTGTCGCCCTTATTCCCTTTTTTGCGGCATTTTGCCTTCCTGTTTTTGCTCACCCAGAAACGCTGGTGA
AAGTAAAAGATGCTGAAGATCAGTTGGGTGCACGAGTGGGTTACATCGAACTGGATCTCAACAGCGGTAA
GATCCTTGAGAGTTTTCGCCCCGAAGAACGTTTTCCAATGATGAGCACTTTTAAAGTTCTGCTATGTGGC
GCGGTATTATCCCGTGTTGACGCCGGGCAAGAGCAACTCGGTCGCCGCATACACTATTCTCAGAATGACT
TGGTTGAGTACTCACCAGTCACAGAAAAGCATCTTACGGATGGCATGACAGTAAGAGAATTATGCAGTGC
TGCCATAACCATGAGTGATAACACTGCGGCCAACTTACTTCTGACAACGATCGGAGGACCGAAGGAGCTA
ACCGCTTTTTTGCACAACATGGGGGATCATGTAACTCGCCTTGATCGTTGGGAACCGGAGCTGAATGAAG
CCATACCAAACGACGAGCGTGACACCACGATGCCTGTAGCAATGGCAACAACGTTGCGCAAACTATTAAC
TGGCGAACTACTTACTCTAGCTTCCCGGCAACAATTAATAGACTGGATGGAGGCGGATAAAGTTGCAGGA
CCACTTCTGCGCTCGGCCCTTCCGGCTGGCTGGTTTATTGCTGATAAATCTGGAGCCGGTGAGCGTGGGT
CTCGCGGTATCATTGCAGCACTGGGGCCAGATGGTAAGCCCTCCCGTATCGTAGTTATCTACACGACGGG
GAGTCAGGCAACTATGGATGAACGAAATAGACAGATCGCTGAGATAGGTGCCTCACTGATTAAGCATTGG
TAACTGTCAGACCAAGTTTACTCATATATACTTTAGATTGATT
[125 nt withheld, positions 2914-3038]
C
[141 nt withheld, positions 3040-3180]
CCTTTGACGTTGGAGTCCACGTTCTTT
[37 nt withheld, positions 3208-3244]
ACCCTATCTCGGGCTATTCTTTTGATTTATAAGGGATTTTGCCGATTTCGGCCTATTGGTTAAAAAATGA
GCTGATTTAACAAAAATTTAACGCGAATTTTAACAAAATATTAACGTTTACAATTTAAAAGGATCTAGGT
GAAGATCCTTTTTGATAATCTCATGACCAAAATCCCTTAACGTGAGTTTTCGTTCCACTGAGCGTCAGAC
CCCGTAGAAAAGATCAAAGGATCTTCTTGAGATCCTTTTTTTCTGCGCGTAATCTGCTGCTTGCAAACAA
AAAAACCACCGCTACCAGCGGTGGTTTGTTTGCCGGATCAAGAGCTACCAACTCTTTTTCCGAAGGTAAC
TGGCTTCAGCAGAGCGCAGATACCAAATACTGTCCTTCTAGTGTAGCCGTAGTTAGGCCACCACTTCAAG
AACTCTGTAGCACCGCCTACATACCTCGCTCTGCTAATCCTGTTACCAGTGGCTGCTGCCAGTGGCGATA
AGTCGTGTCTTACCGGGTTGGACTCAAGACGATAGTTACCGGATAAGGCGCAGCGGTCGGGCTGAACGGG
GGGTTCGTGCACACAGCCCAGCTTGGAGCGAACGACCTACACCGAACTGAGATACCTACAGCGTGAGCTA
TGAGAAAGCGCCACGCTTCCCGAAGGGAGAAAGGCGGACAGGTATCCGGTAAGCGGCAGGGTCGGAACAG
GAGAGCGCACGAGGGAGCTTCCAGGGGGAAACGCCTGGTATCTTTATAGTCCTGTCGGGTTTCGCCACCT
CTGACTTGAGCGTCGATTTTTGTGATGCTCGTCAGGGGGGCGGAGCCTATGGAAAAACGCCAGCAACGCG
GCCTTTTTACGGTTCCTGGCCTTTTGCTGGCCTTTTGCTCACATGTTCTTTCCTGCGTTATCCCCTGATT
CTGTGGATAACCGTATTACCGCCTTTGAGTGAGCTGATACCGCTCGCCGCAGCCGAACGACCGAGCGCAG
CGAGTCAGTGAGCGAGGAAGCGGAAGAGCGCCTGATGCGGTATTTTCTCCTTACGCATCTGTGCGGTATT
TCACACCGCATAGGGTCATGGCTGCGCCCCGACACCCGCCAACACCCGCTGACGCGCCCTGACGGGCTTG
TCTGCTCCCGGCATCCGCTTACAGACAAGCTGTGACCGTCTCCGGGAGCTGCATGTGTCAGAGGTTTTCA
CCGTCATCACCGAAACGCGCGAGGCAGAAGGAGATGGCGCCCAACAGTCCCCCGGCCACGGGGCCTGCCA
CCATACCCACGCCGAAACAAGCGCTCATGAGCCCGAAGTGGCGAGCCCGATCTTCCCCATCGGTGATGTC
GGCGATATAGGCGCCAGCAACCGCACCTGTGGCGCCGGTGATGCCGGCCACGATGCGTCCGGCGTAGAGG
ATCTGCTCATGTTTGACAGCTTATCATCGATGCATAATGTGCCTGTCAAATGGACGAAGCAGGGATTCTG
CAAACCCTATGCTACTCCGTCAAGCCGTCAATTGTCTGATTCGTTACCAATTATGACAACTTGACGGCTA
CATCATTCACTTTTTCTTCACAACCGGCACGGAACTCGCTCGGGCTGGCCCCGGTGCATTTTTTAAATAC
CCGCGAGAAATAGAGTTGATCGTCAAAACCAACATTGCGACCGACGGTGGCGATAGGCATCCGGGTGGTG
CTCAAAAGCAGCTTCGCCTGGCTGATACGTTGGTCCTCGCGCCAGCTTAAGACGCTAATCCCTAACTGCT
GGCGGAAAAGATGTGACAGACGCGACGGCGACAAGCAAACATGCTGTGCGACGCTGGCGATATCAAAATT
GCTGTCTGCCAGGTGATCGCTGATGTACTGACAAGCCTCGCGTACCCGATTATCCATCGGTGGATGGAGC
GACTCGTTAATCGCTTCCATGCGCCGCAGTAACAATTGCTCAAGCAGATTTATCGCCAGCAGCTCCGAAT
AGCGCCCTTCCCCTTGCCCGGCGTTAATGATTTGCCCAAACAGGTCGCTGAAATGCGGCTGGTGCGCTTC
ATCCGGGCGAAAGAACCCCGTATTGGCAAATATTGACGGCCAGTTAAGCCATTCATGCCAGTAGGCGCGC
GGACGAAAGTAAACCCACTGGTGATACCATTCGCGAGCCTCCGGATGACGACCGTAGTGATGAATCTCTC
CTGGCGGGAACAGCAAAATATCACCCGGTCGGCAAACAAATTCTCGTCCCTGATTTTTCACCACCCCCTG
ACCGCGAATGGTGAGATTGAGAATATAACCTTTCATTCCCAGCGGTCGGTCGATAAAAAAATCGAGATAA
CCGTTGGCCTCAATCGGCGTTAAACCCGCCACCAGATGGGCATTAAACGAGTATCCCGGCAGCAGGGGAT
CATTTTGCGCTTCAGCCATACTTTTCATACTCCCGCCATTCAGAG
Features (pLannotate 1.2.2; 16 found; start..end, strand, type, name):
      1..285     +  promoter       araBAD promoter: araBAD; promoter of the L-arabinose operon of E. coli; the araC regulatory gene is transcribed in the opposite direction (Guzman et al., 1995)
    320..1021    +  CDS            exbB: EXBB_ECOLI - Experimental evidence at protein level: Swiss-Prot protein existence level 1. Involved in the TonB-dependent energy-dependent transport of various receptor-bound substrates. Protects ExbD from proteolytic degradation and functionally stabilizes TonB. From Escherichia coli (strain K12).
   1031..1453    +  CDS            exbD: EXBD_ECOLI - Experimental evidence at protein level: Swiss-Prot protein existence level 1. Involved in the TonB-dependent energy-dependent transport of various receptor-bound substrates. From Escherichia coli (strain K12).
   1457..1494    +  misc_feature   MCS (fragment): pUC18/19 multiple cloning site
   1578..1693    +  ncRNA          5S rRNA: Accession: RF00001 - 5S ribosomal RNA
   1697..1783    +  terminator     rrnB T1 terminator: Escherichia coli rrnB; transcription terminator T1 from the E. coli rrnB gene
   1875..1902    +  terminator     rrnB T2 terminator: transcription terminator T2 from the E. coli rrnB gene
   1921..2012    +  promoter       AmpR promoter: bla
   2013..2873    +  CDS            AmpR: β-lactamase; bla; confers resistance to ampicillin, carbenicillin, and related antibiotics
   2915..3295    +  rep_origin     M13 ori (sequence partly withheld): M13 bacteriophage origin of replication; arrow indicates direction of (+) strand synthesis
   3481..4069    +  rep_origin     ori: high-copy-number ColE1/pMB1/pBR322/pUC origin of replication
   4255..4306    -  misc_feature   bom (fragment): basis of mobility region from pBR322
   4422..4461    -  CDS            rop (fragment): Rop protein, which maintains plasmids at low copy number; rop
   4462..4647    -  CDS            TcR (fragment): tetracycline efflux protein; tet; confers resistance to tetracycline
   4657..4675    +  promoter       tet promoter (fragment): E. coli promoter for tetracycline efflux protein gene
   4765..5643    -  CDS            araC: L-arabinose regulatory protein; araC
