[The description below was written by a language model from this plasmid's Addgene catalogue record and pLannotate feature annotations shown in this document.]
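Description:
pKP1965 is a bacterial expression plasmid built on the pBAD24 backbone that produces a mutant form of the Escherichia coli ExbB protein together with ExbD. It is maintained in E. coli through a high-copy ColE1/pMB1-type origin and selected with ampicillin via the bla (β-lactamase) gene and its own promoter. The backbone also carries an M13 phage origin, which can support single-stranded DNA production with helper phage, along with short, non-functional remnants of pBR322 elements (fragments of bom, rop, the tetracycline resistance gene and its promoter).

The payload sits downstream of the araBAD promoter, with the araC regulator encoded on the opposite strand. This arrangement makes transcription inducible by L-arabinose and allows expression levels to be tuned. The exbB and exbD coding sequences are arranged in tandem as in their native operon, followed by a fragment of a pUC-type multiple cloning site, a 5S rRNA segment and the rrnB T1 and T2 terminators that stop transcription. According to the record, the exbB gene carries an in-frame deletion of codons 215-224, introduced into a parental plasmid called pKP660, while exbD has no listed mutation. No epitope tags or reporters are annotated.

ExbB and ExbD act with TonB in energy-dependent transport of receptor-bound substrates, and ExbB protects ExbD from proteolysis and functionally stabilises TonB. The stated purpose is simply to express the ExbB deletion variant with ExbD, which fits its use in deletion analysis to test how this ExbB segment contributes to TonB system function. The cloning sites used to insert the genes are not recorded.
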