Addgene plasmid #167598: pKP1965
Purpose: Express ExbB delta(215-224),ExbD
Depositing lab: Kathleen Postle. Depositing organization: Pennsylvania State University.
Backbone
  Vector backbone: pBAD24
  Vector type: Bacterial Expression
Growth in bacteria
  Bacterial resistance: Ampicillin, 100 μg/mL
  Growth temperature: 37°C
  Growth strain: DH5alpha
  Growth instructions: Select small colonies only, bacteria may require longer incubation time.
  Copy number: High Copy
Gene/Insert
  Gene/Insert name: ExbB, ExbD
  Species: Escherichia coli
  Mutation: exbB gene with in-frame deletion of codons 215-224 in pKP660 (PMID: 19627500)
  Cloning method: Restriction Enzyme; 5′ cloning site Unknown (unknown if destroyed)
Terms and licenses: Academic/Nonprofit Terms; Industry Terms: Not Available to Industry
How to cite: pKP1965 was a gift from Kathleen Postle (Addgene plasmid # 167598 ; http://n2t.net/addgene:167598 ; RRID:Addgene_167598)
